Addgene plasmid #107851: pHBS1285 [IBB-GFP-mCherry3E]-[BFP-P2A-TDP43 G309F]
Purpose: To test the effect of sequence on TDP43 splicing activity
Depositing lab: Rajat Rohatgi. Depositing organization: Stanford University.
Backbone
  Vector backbone: pBI
  Vector type: Mammalian Expression
Growth in bacteria
  Bacterial resistance: Ampicillin, 100 μg/mL
  Growth temperature: 37°C
  Growth strain: DH5alpha
  Copy number: High Copy
Gene/Insert
  Gene/Insert name: TARDBP mutant
  Species: H. sapiens (human)
  Mutation: G309F in splicing reporter
  Entrez Gene: TARDBP (a.k.a. ALS10, TDP-43)
  Cloning method: Gibson Cloning
Terms and licenses: Academic/Nonprofit Terms; Industry Terms: Not Available to Industry
How to cite: pHBS1285 [IBB-GFP-mCherry3E]-[BFP-P2A-TDP43 G309F] was a gift from Rajat Rohatgi (Addgene plasmid # 107851 ; http://n2t.net/addgene:107851 ; RRID:Addgene_107851)
