[The description below was written by a language model from this plasmid's Addgene catalogue record and pLannotate feature annotations shown in this document.]
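Description:
pHBS1285 [IBB-GFP-mCherry3E]-[BFP-P2A-TDP43 G309F] is a 9.6 kb mammalian expression plasmid built on the bidirectional pBI backbone. It is propagated in E. coli through a high-copy ColE1/pUC-type origin and selected with ampicillin (AmpR, β-lactamase, with its own bla promoter). No mammalian selection marker is annotated. Two divergent transcription units share a central CMV enhancer region. One is driven by a full CMV enhancer/promoter and the other, on the opposite strand, by a minimal CMV promoter. Each unit ends in a rabbit β-globin intron and polyadenylation signal. Residual attB2 sites flank the inserts, although the record gives Gibson assembly as the cloning method.

The forward unit encodes TagBFP followed by human TARDBP (TDP-43) carrying the G309F substitution. According to the construct name the two are separated by a P2A self-cleaving peptide, which is not annotated but would lie in the linker/MCS interval between them. Blue fluorescence therefore reports how much of the untagged TDP-43 variant is being made.

The reverse unit is the splicing reporter. A KPNA2 fragment, the importin-β-binding (IBB) domain that directs nuclear import, is fused to superfolder GFP and then to an mCherry coding sequence that is split into two pieces by an intervening segment containing CFTR sequence. This layout suggests that the red signal depends on how the CFTR-derived portion is spliced, while GFP normalises for reporter expression, though the record does not spell out the exact readout. The stated purpose is to test how TDP-43 sequence changes affect its splicing activity, so this plasmid is probably one member of a mutant series compared by fluorescence ratios in transfected cells.
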