Features (pLannotate 1.2.2; 24 found; start..end, strand, type, name):
    325..380     -  polyA_signal   β-globin poly(A) signal: rabbit β-globin polyadenylation signal (Gil and Proudfoot, 1987)
    451..573     -  CDS            HBB: HBB_COLGU - Experimental evidence at transcript level: Swiss-Prot protein existence level 2. Involved in oxygen transport from the lung to the various peripheral tissues. From Colobus guereza (Mantled guereza) (Eastern black-and-white colobus monkey).
    577..1149    -  intron         β-globin intron: intron from rabbit β-globin gene
   1180..1200    +  protein_bind   attB2: mutant version of attB; core recombination site for the Gateway® BP reaction BP Clonase™
   1210..1804    -  CDS            mCherry (fragment): monomeric derivative of DsRed fluorescent protein (Shaner et al., 2004) mammalian codon-optimized
   2083..2289    -  CDS            CFTR (fragment): CFTR_HUMAN - Also known as ABCC7. Experimental evidence at protein level: Swiss-Prot protein existence level 1. Epithelial ion channel that plays an important role in the regulation of epithelial ion and water transport and fluid homeostasis (PubMed:26823428). Mediates the transport of chloride ions across the cell membrane (PubMed:10792060, PubMed:11524016, PubMed:11707463, PubMed:12519745, PubMed:15010471, PubMed:12588899, PubMed:17036051, PubMed:19398555, PubMed:19621064, PubMed:22178883, PubMed:25330774, PubMed:1712898, PubMed:8910473, PubMed:9804160, PubMed:12529365, PubMed:17182731, PubM
   2382..2493    -  CDS            mCherry (fragment): monomeric derivative of DsRed fluorescent protein (Shaner et al., 2004) mammalian codon-optimized
   2512..3213    -  CDS            Superfolder GFP: Superfolder GFP is a basic (constitutively fluorescent) green fluorescent protein published in 2005, derived from Aequorea victoria. It is reported to be a very rapidly-maturing weak dimer.
   3199..3393    -  CDS            KPNA2 (fragment): IMA1_HUMAN - Also known as RCH1, SRP1. Experimental evidence at protein level: Swiss-Prot protein existence level 1. Functions in nuclear protein import as an adapter protein for nuclear receptor KPNB1. Binds specifically and directly to substrates containing either a simple or bipartite NLS motif. Docking of the importin/substrate complex to the nuclear pore complex (NPC) is mediated by KPNB1 through binding to nucleoporin FxFG repeats and the complex is subsequently translocated through the pore by an energy requiring, Ran-dependent mechanism. At the nucleoplasmic side of the NPC, Ran binds
   3450..3484    -  promoter       minimal CMV promoter (fragment): human cytomegalovirus (CMV) immediate early promoter
   3562..3865    +  enhancer       CMV enhancer: human cytomegalovirus immediate early enhancer
   3866..4069    +  promoter       CMV promoter: human cytomegalovirus (CMV) immediate early promoter
   4143..4838    +  CDS            TagBFP: TagBFP is a basic (constitutively fluorescent) blue fluorescent protein published in 2008, derived from Entacmaea quadricolor. It is reported to be a very rapidly-maturing monomer with very low acid sensitivity.
   4839..4904    +  misc_feature   MCS: multiple cloning site
   4986..6227    +  CDS            TARDBP: TADBP_HUMAN - Also known as TDP43. Experimental evidence at protein level: Swiss-Prot protein existence level 1. RNA-binding protein that is involved in various steps of RNA biogenesis and processing (PubMed:23519609). Preferentially binds, via its two RNA recognition motifs RRM1 and RRM2, to GU-repeats on RNA molecules predominantly localized within long introns and in the 3'UTR of mRNAs (PubMed:23519609, PubMed:24240615, PubMed:24464995). In turn, regulates the splicing of many non-coding and protein-coding RNAs including proteins involved in neuronal survival, as well as mRNAs that encode p
   6231..6255    -  protein_bind   attB2: mutant version of attB; recombination site for the Gateway® BP reaction BP Clonase™
   6283..6855    +  intron         β-globin intron: intron from rabbit β-globin gene
   6859..6981    +  CDS            HBB: HBB_COLGU - Experimental evidence at transcript level: Swiss-Prot protein existence level 2. Involved in oxygen transport from the lung to the various peripheral tissues. From Colobus guereza (Mantled guereza) (Eastern black-and-white colobus monkey).
   7052..7107    +  polyA_signal   β-globin poly(A) signal: rabbit β-globin polyadenylation signal (Gil and Proudfoot, 1987)
   7433..7486    -  CDS            lacI (fragment): lac repressor; lacI; The lac repressor binds to the lac operator to inhibit transcription in E. coli. This inhibition can be relieved by adding lactose or isopropyl-β-D-thiogalactopyranoside (IPTG).
   7669..8257    -  rep_origin     ori: high-copy-number ColE1/pMB1/pBR322/pUC origin of replication
   8428..9288    -  CDS            AmpR: β-lactamase; bla; confers resistance to ampicillin, carbenicillin, and related antibiotics
   9289..9393    -  promoter       AmpR promoter: bla
   9529..1       +  CDS            str (fragment) (across the origin): STR_KLEPN - Protein inferred from homology: Swiss-Prot protein existence level 3. The aminoglycoside phosphotransferases achieve inactivation of their antibiotic substrates by phosphorylation. From Klebsiella pneumoniae.
>Addgene plasmid #107851 | pHBS1285 [IBB-GFP-mCherry3E]-[BFP-P2A-TDP43 G309F] | depositor full sequence | sequence record 203702 | pHBS1285 [IBB-GFP-mCherry3E]-[BFP-P2A-TDP43 G309F] sequence 9617 bps
CGAGTTCATAAGAGAAGAGGGACAGCTATGACTGGGAGTAGTCAGGAGAGGAGGAAAAATCTGGCTAGTA
AAACATGTAAGGAAAATTTTAGGGATGTTAAAGAAAAAAATAACACAAAACAAAATATAAAAAAAATCTA
ACCTCAAGTCAAGGCTTTTCTATGGAATAAGGAATGGACAGCAGGGGGCTGTTTCATATACTGATGACCT
CTTTATAGCCACCTTTGTTCATGGCAGCCAGCATATGGCATATGTTGCCAAACTCTAAACCAAATACTCA
TTCTGATGTTTTAAATGATTTGCCCTCCCATATGTCCTTCCGAGTGAGAGACACAAAAAATTCCCACACA
CTATTGCAATGAAAATAAATTTCCTTTATTACCCAGAAGTCAGATGCTCAAGGGGCTTCATGATGTCCCC
ATAATTTTTGGCAGAGGGAAAAAGATCTCAGTGGTATTTGTGAGCCAGGGCATTGGCCACACCAGCCACC
ACCTTCTGATAGGCAGCCTGCACCTGAGGAGTGAATTCTTTGCCAAAATGATGAGACAGCACAACAACCA
GCACGTTGCCCAGGAGCTGTAGGAAAAAGAAGAAGGCATGAACATGGTTAGCAGAGGGGCCCGGTTTGGA
CTCAGAGTATTTTATCCTCATCTCAAACAGTGTATATCATTGTAACCATAAAGAGAAAGGCAGGATGATT
ACCAGGATGTAGTTGTTTCTACCAATAAGAATATTTCCACGCCAGCCAGAATTTATATGCAGAAATATTC
TACCTTATCATTTAATTATAACAATTGTTCTCTAAAACTGTGCTGAAGTACAATATAATTACCCTGATTG
CCTTGAAAAAAAAGTGATTAGAGAAAGTACTTACAATCTGACAAATAAACGAAAGTGAATTTAAAAATTC
GTTACAAATGCAAGCTAAAGTTTAACGAAAAAAGTTACAGAAAATGAAAAGAAAATAAGAGGAGACAATG
GTTGTCAACAGAGTAGAAAGTGAAAGAAACAAAATTATCATGAGGGTCCATGGTGATACAAGGGACATCT
TCCCATTCTAAACAACACCCTGAAAACTTTGCCCCCTCCATATAACATGAATTTTTCAATAGCGAAAAAG
AAAGAACAATCAAGGGTCCCCAAACTCACCCTGAAGTTCTCAGTCTAGAGGAGGATCAACCACTTTGTAC
AAGAAAGCTGAAGCTAGTTTACTTGTACAGCTCGTCCATGCCGCCGGTGGAGTGGCGGCCCTCGGCGCGT
TCGTACTGTTCCACGATGGTGTAGTCCTCGTTGTGGGAGGTGATGTCCAACTTGATGTTGACGTTGTAGG
CGCCGGGCAGCTGCACGGGCTTCTTGGCCTTGTAGGTGGTCTTGACCTCAGCGTCGTAGTGGCCGCCGTC
CTTCAGCTTCAGCCTCTGCTTGATCTCGCCCTTCAGGGCGCCGTCCTCGGGGTACATCCGCTCGGAGGAG
GCCTCCCAGCCCATGGTCTTCTTCTGCATTACGGGGCCGTCGGAGGGGAAGTTGGTGCCGCGCAGCTTCA
CCTTGTAGATGAACTCGCCGTCCTGCAGGGAGGAGTCCTGGGTCACGGTCACCACGCCGCCGTCCTCGAA
GTTCATCACGCGCTCCCACTTGAAGCCCTCGGGGAAGGACAGCTTCAAGTAGTCGGGGATGTCGGCGGGG
TGCTTCACGTAGGCCTTGGAGCCGTACATGAACTGAGGGGACAGGATGTCCCAGGCGAAGGGCAGGGGGC
CACCCTTGGTCACCTTCAGCTTGGCGGTCTGGGTGCCCTCGTAGGGGCGGCCCTGAGGAAAAAAAAGGAA
AGGGCATGCTCGCCATGTGCAAGATACAGTGTTGAATGTGGTGCAAAATATAAAGATGTGGAAGAAAAAG
CCACTGAAAATAATATGAGGAAATAAAAAACTAGAGTAAATTATCAGTGGAACAATTTCTATTATACAAG
ACACTACACCCATACATTCTCCTAATGCTCATGTAAGAATTTCTCCAAAAATACCTTCCAGCACTACAAA
CTAGAAAAAAAAAGAGACATGGACACCAAATTAAGTTCTTAATAGTGAAGAACAAAAGAACTACCTTGCC
TGCTCCAGTGGATCCAGCAACCGCCAACAACTGTCCTCTTTCTATCTTGAAATTAATATCTTTCAGGACA
GGAGTACCAAGAAGTGAGAAATTACTGAAGAAGAGGCTGTCATCACCATTAGAAGTTTTTCTATTGTTAT
TGTTTTGTTTTGCTTTCTCAAATTATTCCCCAAATCCCTGTTAAAAAAAAACACACACACACACACACAC
ACACACATCAAAAATAAAAGATGAGTTTGTCAGATATTTTCAATAGATGCTTGTTTTATGTACCATACTC
ACCTCGCCCTCGCCCTCGATCTCGAACTCGTGGCCGTTCACGGAGCCCTCCATGTGCACCTTGAAGCGCA
TGAACTCCTTGATGATGGCCATGTTATCCTCCTCGCCCTTGCTGGTTCCGGTGCCTCCACTTTCATCTTC
ACCTTTAGTGATACCGGCTGCCGTCACGAACTCCTTCAGGACCATGTGATCGCGCTTCTCGTTCGGGTCT
TTGCTCAGCGTGGTCTGGGTGCTCAGATAGTGGTTGTCCGGCAGGCGCACCGGGCCGTCGCCGATCGGGG
TGTTCTGCTGTTTGTGGTCGGCTTCCTGCTGGCTGCCGTCCTCAACGTTGTGGCGGATCTTGAAGTTAGC
CTTGATGCCGTTCTTCTGCTTGTCGGCTTCGATACGGACGTTGTGGCTGTTGTGGTTGTACTCCAGCTTG
TGACCCAGGATGTTGCCGTCCTCCTTGAAGTCGTTGCCCTTCAGCTCGATGCGGTTCACCAGGGTGTCGC
CCTCGAACTTCACCTCCGCGCGGGTCTTGTAGGTGCCGTCGTCCTTGAACTCGATGGTGCGCTCCTGGAC
GTAGCCTTCCGGCATGGCGGACTTGAAGAAGTCGTGACGCTTCATGTGGTCCGGGTAGCGGCTGAAGCAC
TGCACGCCGTAGGTCAGGGTGGTCACGAGGGTCGGCCACGGCACCGGCAGCTTGCCGGTGGTGCAGATGA
ACTTCAGGGTCAGCTTGCCCTCGGTGGCATCGCCCTCGCCCTCGCCACGCACGCTGAACTTGTGGCCGTT
TACGTCGCCGTCCAGCTCGACTTTGATAGGCACAGTACCTGTAAATAGTTCCTCTCCTTTACTGGTACCA
TCATCAGGGAATGAGCTTACATTTCTCCTCTTCAGCATCTGGTCATCCTTCTTAGCTTTCCTCAGCTCCA
CATTGACCTCTATTCTGCGACGCCTCATTTCTGTACTGTCTTTTCCCTTGTTCTTGAATCTGTGAAGACG
GGCAGCTGGTGTATTAGCATTCTCGTTGGTGGATCCCATGGTGGCACCGGCCGGTGAATTCTCCAGGCGA
TCTGACGGTTCACTAAACGAGCTCTGCTTATATAGGCCTCCCACCGTACACGCCACCTCGACATACTCGA
GTAGTTATTAATAGTAATCAATTACGGGGTCATTAGTTCATAGCCCATATATGGAGTTCCGCGTTACATA
ACTTACGGTAAATGGCCCGCCTGGCTGACCGCCCAACGACCCCCGCCCATTGACGTCAATAATGACGTAT
GTTCCCATAGTAACGCCAATAGGGACTTTCCATTGACGTCAATGGGTGGAGTATTTACGGTAAACTGCCC
ACTTGGCAGTACATCAAGTGTATCATATGCCAAGTACGCCCCCTATTGACGTCAATGACGGTAAATGGCC
CGCCTGGCATTATGCCCAGTACATGACCTTATGGGACTTTCCTACTTGGCAGTACATCTACGTATTAGTC
ATCGCTATTACCATGGTGATGCGGTTTTGGCAGTACATCAATGGGCGTGGATAGCGGTTTGACTCACGGG
GATTTCCAAGTCTCCACCCCATTGACGTCAATGGGAGTTTGTTTTGGCACCAAAATCAACGGGACTTTCC
AAAATGTCGTAACAACTCCGCCCCATTGACGCAAATGGGCGGTAGGCGTGTACGGTGGGAGGTCTATATA
AGCAGAGCTGGTTTAGTGAACCGTCAGATCCGCTAGGGATCCTCTAGTCAGCTGACGCGTTACCACCGGT
GCCACCATGGGAAGCGAGCTGATTAAGGAGAACATGCACATGAAGCTGTACATGGAGGGCACCGTGGACA
ACCATCACTTCAAGTGCACATCCGAGGGCGAAGGCAAGCCCTACGAGGGCACCCAGACCATGAGAATCAA
GGTGGTCGAGGGCGGCCCTCTCCCCTTCGCCTTCGACATCCTGGCTACTAGCTTCCTCTACGGCAGCAAG
ACCTTCATCAACCACACCCAGGGCATCCCCGACTTCTTCAAGCAGTCCTTCCCTGAGGGCTTCACATGGG
AGAGAGTCACCACATACGAAGACGGGGGCGTGCTGACCGCTACCCAGGACACCAGCCTCCAGGACGGCTG
CCTCATCTACAACGTCAAGATCAGAGGGGTGAACTTCACATCCAACGGCCCTGTGATGCAGAAGAAAACA
CTCGGCTGGGAGGCCTTCACCGAGACGCTGTACCCCGCTGACGGCGGCCTGGAAGGCAGAAACGACATGG
CCCTGAAGCTCGTGGGCGGGAGCCATCTGATCGCAAACGCCAAGACCACATATAGATCCAAGAAACCCGC
TAAGAACCTCAAGATGCCTGGCGTCTACTATGTGGACTACAGACTGGAAAGAATCAAGGAGGCCAACAAC
GAGACCTACGTCGAGCAGCACGAGGTGGCAGTGGCCAGATACTGCGACCTCCCTAGCAAACTGGGGCACA
AGCTTAATTCCGGACTCAGATCTCGAGCTCAAGCTTCGAATTCTGCAGTCGACGGTACCGCGGGCCCGGG
ATCCACCGGATCTAGAGGAGGAAGCGGAGCTACTAACTTCAGCCTGCTGAAGCAGGCTGGAGACGTGGAG
GAGAACCCTGGACCTATGTCTGAATATATTCGGGTAACCGAAGATGAGAACGATGAGCCCATTGAAATAC
CATCGGAAGACGATGGGACGGTGCTGCTCTCCACGGTTACAGCCCAGTTTCCAGGGGCGTGTGGGCTTCG
CTACAGGAATCCAGTGTCTCAGTGTATGAGAGGTGTCCGGCTGGTAGAAGGAATTCTGCATGCCCCAGAT
GCTGGCTGGGGAAATCTGGTGTATGTTGTCAACTATCCAAAAGATAACAAAAGAAAAATGGATGAGACAG
ATGCTTCATCAGCAGTGAAAGTGAAAAGAGCAGTCCAGAAAACATCCGATTTAATAGTGTTGGGTCTCCC
ATGGAAAACAACCGAACAGGACCTGAAAGAGTATTTTAGTACCTTTGGAGAAGTTCTTATGGTGCAGGTC
AAGAAAGATCTTAAGACTGGTCATTCAAAGGGGTTTGGCTTTGTTCGTTTTACGGAATATGAAACACAAG
TGAAAGTAATGTCACAGCGACATATGATAGATGGACGATGGTGTGACTGCAAACTTCCTAATTCTAAGCA
AAGCCAAGATGAGCCTTTGAGAAGCAGAAAAGTGTTTGTGGGGCGCTGTACAGAGGACATGACTGAGGAT
GAGCTGCGGGAGTTCTTCTCTCAGTACGGGGATGTGATGGATGTCTTCATCCCCAAGCCATTCAGGGCCT
TTGCCTTTGTTACATTTGCAGATGATCAGATTGCGCAGTCTCTTTGTGGAGAGGACTTGATCATTAAAGG
AATCAGCGTTCATATATCCAATGCCGAACCTAAGCACAATAGCAATAGACAGTTAGAAAGAAGTGGAAGA
TTTGGTGGTAATCCAGGTGGCTTTGGGAATCAGGGTGGATTTGGTAATAGCAGAGGGGGTGGAGCTGGTT
TGGGAAACAATCAAGGTAGTAATATGGGTTTTGGGATGAACTTTGGTGCGTTCAGCATTAATCCAGCCAT
GATGGCTGCCGCCCAGGCAGCACTACAGAGCAGTTGGGGTATGATGGGCATGTTAGCCAGCCAGCAGAAC
CAGTCAGGCCCATCGGGTAATAACCAAAACCAAGGCAACATGCAGAGGGAGCCAAACCAGGCCTTCGGTT
CTGGAAATAACTCTTATAGTGGCTCTAATTCTGGTGCAGCAATTGGTTGGGGATCAGCATCCAATGCAGG
GTCGGGCAGTGGTTTTAATGGAGGCTTTGGCTCAAGCATGGATTCTAAGTCTTCTGGCTGGGGAATGTAG
ACCCAGCTTTCTTGTACAAAGTGGTTGATCCTCTAGAGCTGAGAACTTCAGGGTGAGTTTGGGGACCCTT
GATTGTTCTTTCTTTTTCGCTATTGAAAAATTCATGTTATATGGAGGGGGCAAAGTTTTCAGGGTGTTGT
TTAGAATGGGAAGATGTCCCTTGTATCACCATGGACCCTCATGATAATTTTGTTTCTTTCACTTTCTACT
CTGTTGACAACCATTGTCTCCTCTTATTTTCTTTTCATTTTCTGTAACTTTTTTCGTTAAACTTTAGCTT
GCATTTGTAACGAATTTTTAAATTCACTTTCGTTTATTTGTCAGATTGTAAGTACTTTCTCTAATCACTT
TTTTTTCAAGGCAATCAGGGTAATTATATTGTACTTCAGCACAGTTTTAGAGAACAATTGTTATAATTAA
ATGATAAGGTAGAATATTTCTGCATATAAATTCTGGCTGGCGTGGAAATATTCTTATTGGTAGAAACAAC
TACATCCTGGTAATCATCCTGCCTTTCTCTTTATGGTTACAATGATATACACTGTTTGAGATGAGGATAA
AATACTCTGAGTCCAAACCGGGCCCCTCTGCTAACCATGTTCATGCCTTCTTCTTTTTCCTACAGCTCCT
GGGCAACGTGCTGGTTGTTGTGCTGTCTCATCATTTTGGCAAAGAATTCACTCCTCAGGTGCAGGCTGCC
TATCAGAAGGTGGTGGCTGGTGTGGCCAATGCCCTGGCTCACAAATACCACTGAGATCTTTTTCCCTCTG
CCAAAAATTATGGGGACATCATGAAGCCCCTTGAGCATCTGACTTCTGGGTAATAAAGGAAATTTATTTT
CATTGCAATAGTGTGTGGGAATTTTTTGTGTCTCTCACTCGGAAGGACATATGGGAGGGCAAATCATTTA
AAACATCAGAATGAGTATTTGGTTTAGAGTTTGGCAACATATGCCATATGCTGGCTGCCATGAACAAAGG
TGGCTATAAAGAGGTCATCAGTATATGAAACAGCCCCCTGCTGTCCATTCCTTATTCCATAGAAAAGCCT
TGACTTGAGGTTAGATTTTTTTTATATTTTGTTTTGTGTTATTTTTTTCTTTAACATCCCTAAAATTTTC
CTTACATGTTTTACTAGCCAGATTTTTCCTCCTCTCCTGACTACTCCCAGTCATAGCTGTCCCTCTTCTC
TTATGAACTCGACTGCATTAATGAATCGGCCAACGCGCGGGGAGAGGCGGTTTGCGTATTGGGCGCTCTT
CCGCTTCCTCGCTCACTGACTCGCTGCGCTCGGTCGTTCGGCTGCGGCGAGCGGTATCAGCTCACTCAAA
GGCGGTAATACGGTTATCCACAGAATCAGGGGATAACGCAGGAAAGAACATGTGAGCAAAAGGCCAGCAA
AAGGCCAGGAACCGTAAAAAGGCCGCGTTGCTGGCGTTTTTCCATAGGCTCCGCCCCCCTGACGAGCATC
ACAAAAATCGACGCTCAAGTCAGAGGTGGCGAAACCCGACAGGACTATAAAGATACCAGGCGTTTCCCCC
TGGAAGCTCCCTCGTGCGCTCTCCTGTTCCGACCCTGCCGCTTACCGGATACCTGTCCGCCTTTCTCCCT
TCGGGAAGCGTGGCGCTTTCTCAATGCTCACGCTGTAGGTATCTCAGTTCGGTGTAGGTCGTTCGCTCCA
AGCTGGGCTGTGTGCACGAACCCCCCGTTCAGCCCGACCGCTGCGCCTTATCCGGTAACTATCGTCTTGA
GTCCAACCCGGTAAGACACGACTTATCGCCACTGGCAGCAGCCACTGGTAACAGGATTAGCAGAGCGAGG
TATGTAGGCGGTGCTACAGAGTTCTTGAAGTGGTGGCCTAACTACGGCTACACTAGAAGGACAGTATTTG
GTATCTGCGCTCTGCTGAAGCCAGTTACCTTCGGAAAAAGAGTTGGTAGCTCTTGATCCGGCAAACAAAC
CACCGCTGGTAGCGGTGGTTTTTTTGTTTGCAAGCAGCAGATTACGCGCAGAAAAAAAGGATCTCAAGAA
GATCCTTTGATCTTTTCTACGGGGTCTGACGCTCAGTGGAACGAAAACTCACGTTAAGGGATTTTGGTCA
TGAGATTATCAAAAAGGATCTTCACCTAGATCCTTTTAAATTAAAAATGAAGTTTTAAATCAATCTAAAG
TATATATGAGTAAACTTGGTCTGACAGTTACCAATGCTTAATCAGTGAGGCACCTATCTCAGCGATCTGT
CTATTTCGTTCATCCATAGTTGCCTGACTCCCCGTCGTGTAGATAACTACGATACGGGAGGGCTTACCAT
CTGGCCCCAGTGCTGCAATGATACCGCGAGACCCACGCTCACCGGCTCCAGATTTATCAGCAATAAACCA
GCCAGCCGGAAGGGCCGAGCGCAGAAGTGGTCCTGCAACTTTATCCGCCTCCATCCAGTCTATTAATTGT
TGCCGGGAAGCTAGAGTAAGTAGTTCGCCAGTTAATAGTTTGCGCAACGTTGTTGCCATTGCTACAGGCA
TCGTGGTGTCACGCTCGTCGTTTGGTATGGCTTCATTCAGCTCCGGTTCCCAACGATCAAGGCGAGTTAC
ATGATCCCCCATGTTGTGCAAAAAAGCGGTTAGCTCCTTCGGTCCTCCGATCGTTGTCAGAAGTAAGTTG
GCCGCAGTGTTATCACTCATGGTTATGGCAGCACTGCATAATTCTCTTACTGTCATGCCATCCGTAAGAT
GCTTTTCTGTGACTGGTGAGTACTCAACCAAGTCATTCTGAGAATAGTGTATGCGGCGACCGAGTTGCTC
TTGCCCGGCGTCAATACGGGATAATACCGCGCCACATAGCAGAACTTTAAAAGTGCTCATCATTGGAAAA
CGTTCTTCGGGGCGAAAACTCTCAAGGATCTTACCGCTGTTGAGATCCAGTTCGATGTAACCCACTCGTG
CACCCAACTGATCTTCAGCATCTTTTACTTTCACCAGCGTTTCTGGGTGAGCAAAAACAGGAAGGCAAAA
TGCCGCAAAAAAGGGAATAAGGGCGACACGGAAATGTTGAATACTCATACTCTTCCTTTTTCAATATTAT
TGAAGCATTTATCAGGGTTATTGTCTCATGAGCGGATACATATTTGAATGTATTTAGAAAAATAAACAAA
TAGGGGTTCCGCGCACATTTCCCCGAAAAGTGCCACCTGACGTCTAAGAAACCATTATTATCATGACATT
AACCTATAAAAATAGGCGTATCACGAGGCCCTTTCGTCTTCACTCGACGCTGGTCGAGCTGATACTTCCC
GTCCGCCAGGGGACATGCCGGCGATGCTGAAGGTCGCGCGCATTCCCGATGAAGAGGCCGGTTACCGCCT
GTTGACCTGGTGGGACGGGCAGGGCGC
