>Addgene plasmid #107851 | pHBS1285 [IBB-GFP-mCherry3E]-[BFP-P2A-TDP43 G309F] | addgene partial sequence | sequence record 208304 | Addgene Partial NGS Result
GTGGAGTGGCGGCCCTCGGCGCGTTCGTACTGTTCCACGATGGTGTAGTCCTCGTTGTGGGAGGTGATGT
CCAACTTGATGTTGACGTTGTAGGCGCCGGGCAGCTGCACGGGCTTCTTGGCCTTGTAGGTGGTCTTGAC
CTCAGCGTCGTAGTGGCCGCCGTCCTTCAGCTTCAGCCTCTGCTTGATCTCGCCCTTCAGGGCGCCGTCC
TCGGGGTACATCCGCTCGGAGGAGGCCTCCCAGCCCATGGTCTTCTTCTGCATTACGGGGCCGTCGGAGG
GGAAGTTGGTGCCGCGCAGCTTCACCTTGTAGATGAACTCGCCGTCCTGCAGGGAGGAGTCCTGGGTCAC
GGTCACCACGCCGCCGTCCTCGAAGTTCATCACGCGCTCCCACTTGAAGCCCTCGGGGAAGGACAGCTTC
AAGTAGTCGGGGATGTCGGCGGGGTGCTTCACGTAGGCCTTGGAGCCGTACATGAACTGAGGGGACAGGA
TGTCCCAGGCGAAGGGCAGGGGGCCACCCTTGGTCACCTTCAGCTTGGCGGTCTGGGTGCCCTCGTAGGG
GCGGCCCTGAGGAAAAAAAAGGAAAGGGCATGCTCGCCATGTGCAAGATACAGTGTTGAATGTGGTGCAA
AATATAAAGATGTGGAAGAAAAAGCCACTGAAAATAATATGAGGAAATAAAAAACTAGAGTAAATTATCA
GTGGAACAATTTCTATTATACAAGACACTACACCCATACATTCTCCTAATGCTCATGTAAGAATTTCTCC
AAAAATACCTTCCAGCACTACAAACTAGAAAAAAAAAGAGACATGGACACCAAATTAAGTTCTTAATAGT
GAAGAACAAAAGAACTACCTTGCCTGCTCCAGTGGATCCAGCAACCGCCAACAACTGTCCTCTTTCTATC
TTGAAATTAATATCTTTCAGGACAGGAGTACCAAGAAGTGAGAAATTACTGAAGAAGAGGCTGTCATCAC
CATTAGAAGTTTTTCTATTGTTATTGTTTTGTTTTGCTTTCTCAAATTATTCCCCAAATCCCTGTTAAAA
AAAAACACACACACACACACACACACACACATCAAAAATAAAAGATGAGTTTGTCAGATATTTTCAATAG
ATGCTTGTTTTATGTACCATACTCACCTCGCCCTCGCCCTCGATCTCGAACTCGTGGCCGTTCACGGAGC
CCTCCATGTGCACCTTGAAGCGCATGAACTCCTTGATGATGGCCATGTTATCCTCCTCGCCCTTGCTGGT
TCCGGTGCCTCCACTTTCATCTTCACCTTTAGTGATACCGGCTGCCGTCACGAACTCCTTCAGGACCATG
TGATCGCGCTTCTCGTTCGGGTCTTTGCTCAGCGTGGTCTGGGTGCTCAGATAGTGGTTGTCCGGCAGGC
GCACCGGGCCGTCGCCGATCGGGGTGTTCTGCTGTTTGTGGTCGGCTTCCTGCTGGCTGCCGTCCTCAAC
GTTGTGGCGGATCTTGAAGTTAGCCTTGATGCCGTTCTTCTGCTTGTCGGCTTCGATACGGACGTTGTGG
CTGTTGTGGTTGTACTCCAGCTTGTGACCCAGGATGTTGCCGTCCTCCTTGAAGTCGTTGCCCTTCAGCT
CGATGCGGTTCACCAGGGTGTCGCCCTCGAACTTCACCTCCGCGCGGGTCTTGTAGGTGCCGTCGTCCTT
GAACTCGATGGTGCGCTCCTGGACGTAGCCTTCCGGCATGGCGGACTTGAAGAAGTCGTGACGCTTCATG
TGGTCCGGGTAGCGGCTGAAGCACTGCACGCCGTAGGTCAGGGTGGTCACGAGGGTCGGCCACGGCACCG
GCAGCTTGCCGGTGGTGCAGATGAACTTCAGGGTCAGCTTGCCCTCGGTGGCATCGCCCTCGCCCTCGCC
ACGCACGCTGAACTTGTGGCCGTTTACGTCGCCGTCCAGCTCGACTTTGATAGGCACAGTACCTGTAAAT
AGTTCCTCTCCTTTACTGGTACCATCATCAGGGAATGAGCTTACATTTCTCCTCTTCAGCATCTGGTCAT
CCTTCTTAGCTTTCCTCAGCTCCACATTGACCTCTATTCTGCGACGCCTCATTTCTGTACTGTCTTTTCC
CTTGTTCTTGAATCTGTGAAGACGGGCAGCTGGTGTATTAGCATTCTCGTTGGTGGATCCCATGGTGGCA
CCGGTGAATTCTCCAGGCGATCTGACGGTTCACTAAACGAGCTCTGCTTATATAGGCCTCCCACCGTACA
CGCCACCTCGACATACTCGAGTAGTTATTAATAGTAATCAATTACGGGGTCATTAGTTCATAGCCCATAT
ATGGAGTTCCGCGTTACATAACTTACGGTAAATGGCCCGCCTGGCTGACCGCCCAACGACCCCCGCCCAT
TGACGTCAATAATGACGTATGTTCCCATAGTAACGCCAATAGGGACTTTCCATTGACGTCAATGGGTGGA
GTATTTACGGTAAACTGCCCACTTGGCAGTACATCAAGTGTATCATATGCCAAGTACGCCCCCTATTGAC
GTCAATGACGGTAAATGGCCCGCCTGGCATTATGCCCAGTACATGACCTTATGGGACTTTCCTACTTGGC
AGTACATCTACGTATTAGTCATCGCTATTACCATGGTGATGCGGTTTTGGCAGTACATCAATGGGCGTGG
ATAGCGGTTTGACTCACGGGGATTTCCAAGTCTCCACCCCATTGACGTCAATGGGAGTTTGTTTTGGCAC
CAAAATCAACGGGACTTTCCAAAATGTCGTAACAACTCCGCCCCATTGACGCAAATGGGCGGTAGGCGTG
TACGGTGGGAGGTCTATATAAGCAGAGCTGGTTTAGTGAACCGTCAGATCCGCTAGGGATCCTCTAGTCA
GCTGACGCGTTACCACCGGTGCCACCATGGGAAGCGAGCTGATTAAGGAGAACATGCACATGAAGCTGTA
CATGGAGGGCACCGTGGACAACCATCACTTCAAGTGCACATCCGAGGGCGAAGGCAAGCCCTACGAGGGC
ACCCAGACCATGAGAATCAAGGTGGTCGAGGGCGGCCCTCTCCCCTTCGCCTTCGACATCCTGGCTACTA
GCTTCCTCTACGGCAGCAAGACCTTCATCAACCACACCCAGGGCATCCCCGACTTCTTCAAGCAGTCCTT
CCCTGAGGGCTTCACATGGGAGAGAGTCACCACATACGAAGACGGGGGCGTGCTGACCGCTACCCAGGAC
ACCAGCCTCCAGGACGGCTGCCTCATCTACAACGTCAAGATCAGAGGGGTGAACTTCACATCCAACGGCC
CTGTGATGCAGAAGAAAACACTCGGCTGGGAGGCCTTCACCGAGACGCTGTACCCCGCTGACGGCGGCCT
GGAAGGCAGAAACGACATGGCCCTGAAGCTCGTGGGCGGGAGCCATCTGATCGCAAACGCCAAGACCACA
TATAGATCCAAGAAACCCGCTAAGAACCTCAAGATGCCTGGCGTCTACTATGTGGACTACAGACTGGAAA
GAATCAAGGAGGCCAACAACGAGACCTACGTCGAGCAGCACGAGGTGGCAGTGGCCAGATACTGCGACCT
CCCTAGCAAACTGGGGCACAAGCTTAATTCCGGACTCAGATCTCGAGCTCAAGCTTCGAATTCTGCAGTC
GACGGTACCGCGGGCCCGGGATCCACCGGATCTAGAGGAGGAAGCGGAGCTACTAACTTCAGCCTGCTGA
AGCAGGCTGGAGACGTGGAGGAGAACCCTGGACCTATGTCTGAATATATTCGGGTAACCGAAGATGAGAA
CGATGAGCCCATTGAAATACCATCGGAAGACGATGGGACGGTGCTGCTCTCCACGGTTACAGCCCAGTTT
CCAGGGGCGTGTGGGCTTCGCTACAGGAATCCAGTGTCTCAGTGTATGAGAGGTGTCCGGCTGGTAGAAG
GAATTCTGCATGCCCCAGATGCTGGCTGGGGAAATCTGGTGTATGTTGTCAACTATCCAAAAGATAACAA
AAGAAAAATGGATGAGACAGATGCTTCATCAGCAGTGAAAGTGAAAAGAGCAGTCCAGAAAACATCCGAT
TTAATAGTGTTGGGTCTCCCATGGAAAACAACCGAACAGGACCTGAAAGAGTATTTTAGTACCTTTGGAG
AAGTTCTTATGGTGCAGGTCAAGAAAGATCTTAAGACTGGTCATTCAAAGGGGTTTGGCTTTGTTCGTTT
TACGGAATATGAAACACAAGTGAAAGTAATGTCACAGCGACATATGATAGATGGACGATGGTGTGACTGC
AAACTTCCTAATTCTAAGCAAAGCCAAGATGAGCCTTTGAGAAGCAGAAAAGTGTTTGTGGGGCGCTGTA
CAGAGGACATGACTGAGGATGAGCTGCGGGAGTTCTTCTCTCAGTACGGGGATGTGATGGATGTCTTCAT
CCCCAAGCCATTCAGGGCCTTTGCCTTTGTTACATTTGCAGATGATCAGATTGCGCAGTCTCTTTGTGGA
GAGGACTTGATCATTAAAGGAATCAGCGTTCATATATCCAATGCCGAACCTAAGCACAATAGCAATAGAC
AGTTAGAAAGAAGTGGAAGATTTGGTGGTAATCCAGGTGGCTTTGGGAATCAGGGTGGATTTGGTAATAG
CAGAGGGGGTGGAGCTGGTTTGGGAAACAATCAAGGTAGTAATATGGGTTTTGGGATGAACTTTGGTGCG
TTCAGCATTAATCCAGCCATGATGGCTGCCGCCCAGGCAGCACTACAGAGCAGTTGGGGTATGATGGGCA
TGTTAGCCAGCCAGCAGAACCAGTCAGGCCCATCGGGTAATAACCAAAACCAAGGCAACATGCAGAGGGA
GCCAAACCAGGCCTTCGGTTCTGGAAATAACTCTTATAGTGGCTCTAATTCTGGTGCAGCAATTGGTTGG
GGATCAGCATCCAATGCAGGGTCGGGCAGTGGTTTTAATGGAGGCTTTGGCTCAAGCATGGATTCTAAGT
CTTCTGGCTGGGGAATGTAGACTAGACCCAGCTTTCTTGTACAAAGTGGTTGATCCTCTAGACTGAGAAC
TTCAGGGTGAGTTTGGGGACCCTTGATTGTTCTTTCTTTTTCGCTATTGTAAAATTCATGTTATATGGAG
GGGGCAAAGTTTTCAGGGTGTTGTTTAGAATGGGAAGATGTCCCTTGTATCACCATGGACCCTCATGATA
ATTTTGTTTCTTTCACTTTCTACTCTGTTGACAACCATTGTCTCCTCTTATTTTCTTTTCATTTTCTGTA
ACTTTTTCGTTAAACTTTAGCTTGCATTTGTAACGAATTTTTAAATTCACTTTTGTTTATTTGTCAGATT
GTAAGTACTTTCTCTAATCACTTTTTTTTCAAGGCAATCAGGGTATATTATATTGTACTTCAGCACAGTT
TTAGAGAACAATTGTTATAATTAAATGATAAGGTAGAATATTTCTGCATATAAATTCTGGCTGGCGTGGA
AATATTCTTATTGGTAGAAACAACTACACCCTGGTCATCATCCTGCCTTTCTCTTTATGGTTACAATGAT
ATACACTGTTTGAGATGAGGATAAAATACTCTGAGTCCAAACCGGGCCCCTCTGCTAACCATGTTCATGC
CTTCTTCTCTTTCCTACAGCTCCTGGGCAACGTGCTGGTTGTTGTGCTGTCTCATCATTTTGGCAAAGAA
TTCACTCCTCAGGTGCAGGCTGCCTATCAGAAGGTGGTGGCTGGTGTGGCCAATGCCCTGGCTCACAAAT
ACCACTGAGATCTTTTTCCCTCTGCCAAAAATTATGGGGACATCATGAAGCCCCTTGAGCATCTGACTTC
TGGCTAATAAAGGAAATTTATTTTCATTGCAATAGTGTGTTGGAATTTTTTGTGTCTCTCACTCGGAAGG
ACATATGGGAGGGCAAATCATTTAAAACATCAGAATGAGTATTTGGTTTAGAGTTTGGCAACATATGCCC
ATATGCTGGCTGCCATGAACAAAGGTTGGCTATAAAGAGGTCATCAGTATATGAAACAGCCCCCTGCTGT
CCATTCCTTATTCCATAGAAAAGCCTTGACTTGAGGTTAGATTTTTTTTATATTTTGTTTTGTGTTATTT
TTTTCTTTAACATCCCTAAAATTTTCCTTACATGTTTTACTAGCCAGATTTTTCCTCCTCTCCTGACTAC
TCCCAGTCATAGCTGTCCCTCTTCTCTTATGGAGATCCCTCGACTGCATTAATGAATCGGCCAACGCGCG
GGGAGAGGCGGTTTGCGTATTGGGCGCTCTTCCGCTTCCTCGCTCACTGACTCGCTGCGCTCGGTCGTTC
GGCTGCGGCGAGCGGTATCAGCTCACTCAAAGGCGGTAATACGGTTATCCACAGAATCAGGGGATAACGC
AGGAAAGAACATGTGAGCAAAAGGCCAGCAAAAGGCCAGGAACCGTAAAAAGGCCGCGTTGCTGGCGTTT
TTCCATAGGCTCCGCCCCCCTGACGAGCATCACAAAAATCGACGCTCAAGTCAGAGGTGGCGAAACCCGA
CAGGACTATAAAGATACCAGGCGTTTCCCCCTGGAAGCTCCCTCGTGCGCTCTCCTGTTCCGACCCTGCC
GCTTACCGGATACCTGTCCGCCTTTCTCCCTTCGGGAAGCGTGGCGCTTTCTCATAGCTCACGCTGTAGG
TATCTCAGTTCGGTGTAGGTCGTTCGCTCCAAGCTGGGCTGTGTGCACGAACCCCCCGTTCAGCCCGACC
GCTGCGCCTTATCCGGTAACTATCGTCTTGAGTCCAACCCGGTAAGACACGACTTATCGCCACTGGCAGC
AGCCACTGGTAACAGGATTAGCAGAGCGAGGTATGTAGGCGGTGCTACAGAGTTCTTGAAGTGGTGGCCT
AACTACGGCTACACTAGAAGAACAGTATTTGGTATCTGCGCTCTGCTGAAGCCAGTTACCTTCGGAAAAA
GAGTTGGTAGCTCTTGATCCGGCAAACAAACCACCGCTGGTAGCGGTGGTTTTTTTGTTTGCAAGCAGCA
GATTACGCGCAGAAAAAAAGGATCTCAAGAAGATCCTTTGATCTTTTCTACGGGGTCTGACGCTCAGTGG
AACGAAAACTCACGTTAAGGGATTTTGGTCATGAGATTATCAAAAAGGATCTTCACCTAGATCCTTTTAA
ATTAAAAATGAAGTTTTAAATCAATCTAAAGTATATATGAGTAAACTTGGTCTGACAGTTACCAATGCTT
AATCAGTGAGGCACCTATCTCAGCGATCTGTCTATTTCGTTCATCCATAGTTGCCTGACTCCCCGTCGTG
TAGATAACTACGATACGGGAGGGCTTACCATCTGGCCCCAGTGCTGCAATGATACCGCGAGACCCACGCT
CACCGGCTCCAGATTTATCAGCAATAAACCAGCCAGCCGGAAGGGCCGAGCGCAGAAGTGGTCCTGCAAC
TTTATCCGCCTCCATCCAGTCTATTAATTGTTGCCGGGAAGCTAGAGTAAGTAGTTCGCCAGTTAATAGT
TTGCGCAACGTTGTTGCCATTGCTACAGGCATCGTGGTGTCACGCTCGTCGTTTGGTATGGCTTCATTCA
GCTCCGGTTCCCAACGATCAAGGCGAGTTACATGATCCCCCATGTTGTGCAAAAAAGCGGTTAGCTCCTT
CGGTCCTCCGATCGTTGTCAGAAGTAAGTTGGCCGCAGTGTTATCACTCATGGTTATGGCAGCACTGCAT
AATTCTCTTACTGTCATGCCATCCGTAAGATGCTTTTCTGTGACTGGTGAGTACTCAACCAAGTCATTCT
GAGAATAGTGTATGCGGCGACCGAGTTGCTCTTGCCCGGCGTCAACACGGGATAATACCGCGCCACATAG
CAGAACTTTAAAAGTGCTCATCATTGGAAAACGTTCTTCGGGGCGAAAACTCTCAAGGATCTTACCGCTG
TTGAGATCCAGTTCGATGTAACCCACTCGTGCACCCAACTGATCTTCAGCATCTTTTACTTTCACCAGCG
TTTCTGGGTGAGCAAAAACAGGAAGGCAAAATGCCGCAAAAAAGGGAATAAGGGCGACACGGAAATGTTG
AATACTCATACTCTTCCTTTTTCAATATTATTGAAGCATTTATCAGGGTTATTGTCTCATGAGCGGATAC
ATATTTGAATGTATTTAGAAAAATAAACAAATAGGGGTTCCGCGCACATTTCCCCGAAAAGTGCCACCTG
ACGTCTAAGAAACCATTATTATCATGACATTAACCTATAAAAATAGGCGTATCACGAGGCCCTTTCGTCT
TCACTCGACGCGGCCAGCTTGGTCGAGCTGGATACTTCCCGTCCGCCAGGGGGACATGCCGGCGATGCTG
AAGGTCGCGCGCATTCCCGATGAAGAGGCCGGTTACCGCCTGTTGACCTGGTGGGACGGGCAGGGCGC
